Addgene plasmid #163045: pMOS008: GCaMP6F calcium sensor (cytosolic)
Purpose: GCaMP6F calcium sensor (cytosolic)
Depositing lab: Adam Cohen. Depositing organization: Harvard University. Publication: Multiplexed Optical Sensors in Arrayed Islands of Cells for multimodal recordings of cellular physiology. Werley CA, Boccardo S, Rigamonti A, Hansson EM, Cohen AE. Nat Commun. 2020 Aug 4;11(1):3881. doi: 10.1038/s41467-020-17607-5. PubMed 32753572.
Backbone
  Vector backbone: pLX304
  Backbone size w/o insert (bp): 9377
  Vector type: Mammalian Expression, Lentiviral
  Selectable markers: Blasticidin
Growth in bacteria
  Bacterial resistance: Ampicillin, 100 μg/mL
  Growth temperature: 30°C
  Growth strain: NEB Stable
  Copy number: High Copy
Gene/Insert
  Gene/Insert name: GCaMP6F
  Species: Synthetic
  Insert size (bp): 1380
  Promoter: CMV
  Cloning method: Gateway Cloning
  Sequencing primers: 5′ CMV-F; 3′ WPRE-R
Resource information
  A portion of this plasmid was derived from a plasmid made by: Douglas Kim
Terms and licenses: Academic/Nonprofit Terms; Industry Terms: Not Available to Industry
Depositor comments: Please see PMID: 23868258 for original reporter gene characterization.
How to cite: pMOS008: GCaMP6F calcium sensor (cytosolic) was a gift from Adam Cohen (Addgene plasmid # 163045 ; http://n2t.net/addgene:163045 ; RRID:Addgene_163045)
