[The description below was written by a language model from this plasmid's Addgene catalogue record and pLannotate feature annotations shown in this document.]
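Description:
pMOS008 is a lentiviral mammalian expression plasmid built on the pLX304 Gateway destination backbone and carrying the genetically encoded calcium indicator GCaMP6f for cytosolic expression. In bacteria it is maintained through a high-copy ColE1/pUC-type origin with ampicillin resistance (AmpR), and it also retains an f1 origin and remnants of a lac/lacZα cloning region. As with many LTR-containing plasmids, it is propagated in a recombination-deficient strain.

The transfer cassette has a third-generation, self-inactivating layout. An RSV promoter sits at the end of the linearised record and so reads into the truncated HIV-1 5' LTR to drive genomic RNA production in packaging cells. This is followed by the Ψ packaging signal with a gag fragment, the RRE for Rev-dependent nuclear export, a cPPT/CTS element and a ΔU3 3' LTR. Within the provirus, a human PGK promoter drives blasticidin S deaminase, allowing selection of transduced cells. Downstream, the CMV enhancer/promoter drives the synthetic GCaMP6f open reading frame, which is flanked by the attB1 and attB2 sites left by Gateway recombination. A V5 epitope tag lies just beyond attB2, but the record does not indicate whether it is translated in frame with the sensor. A WPRE downstream enhances transcript stability and expression, and an SV40 poly(A) signal and SV40 origin lie outside the 3' LTR.

The sequenced plasmid is 9,120 nt, shorter than the listed empty backbone size, which is expected when a Gateway cassette is replaced by the insert. The construct is used to make stable or transduced mammalian cells that report cytosolic calcium by fluorescence, and the associated publication applied such cells to multiplexed optical recording of cellular physiology.
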