Features (pLannotate 1.2.2; 31 found; start..end, strand, type, name):
      1..181     +  LTR            5' LTR (truncated): truncated 5' long terminal repeat (LTR) from HIV-1
    228..353     +  misc_feature   HIV-1 Ψ: packaging signal of human immunodeficiency virus type 1
    337..700     +  CDS            HIV-1 gag (fragment): gag protein from human immunodeficiency virus 1; gag
    846..1079    +  misc_feature   RRE: The Rev response element (RRE) of HIV-1 allows for Rev-dependent mRNA export from the nucleus to the cytoplasm.
   1456..1482    +  CDS            Rev (fragment): human immunodeficiency virus 1 (HIV-1) Rev protein; rev; enhances nuclear export of unspliced and incompletely spliced viral mRNAs
   1483..1983    +  promoter       hPGK promoter: human phosphoglycerate kinase 1 promoter
   1995..2390    +  CDS            BSD: blasticidin S deaminase; Aspergillus terreus BSD; confers resistance to blasticidin
   2450..2567    +  misc_feature   cPPT/CTS: central polypurine tract and central termination sequence of HIV-1
   2684..2987    +  enhancer       CMV enhancer: human cytomegalovirus immediate early enhancer
   2988..3191    +  promoter       CMV promoter: human cytomegalovirus (CMV) immediate early promoter
   3214..3238    +  protein_bind   attB1: mutant version of attB; recombination site for the Gateway® BP reaction BP Clonase™
   3250..4600    +  CDS            GCaMP6f (fragment): improved fluorescent protein-based calcium sensor (Chen et al., 2013)
   4637..4661    -  protein_bind   attB2: mutant version of attB; recombination site for the Gateway® BP reaction BP Clonase™
   4663..4704    +  CDS            V5 tag: epitope tag from simian virus 5
   4746..5334    +  misc_feature   WPRE: woodchuck hepatitis virus posttranscriptional regulatory element
   5385..5404    +  misc_feature   cPPT/CTS (fragment): central polypurine tract and central termination sequence of HIV-1
   5406..5639    +  LTR            3' LTR (ΔU3): self-inactivating 3' long terminal repeat (LTR) from HIV-1
   5717..5838    +  polyA_signal   SV40 poly(A) signal: SV40 polyadenylation signal
   5878..6013    +  rep_origin     SV40 ori: SV40 origin of replication
   6034..6052    -  promoter       T7 promoter: promoter for bacteriophage T7 RNA polymerase
   6060..6215    +  CDS            lacZα (fragment): LacZα fragment of β-galactosidase; lacZ fragment
   6220..6648    +  rep_origin     f1 ori (sequence partly withheld): f1 bacteriophage origin of replication; arrow indicates direction of (+) strand synthesis
   6701..6805    +  promoter       AmpR promoter: bla
   6806..7666    +  CDS            AmpR: β-lactamase; bla; confers resistance to ampicillin, carbenicillin, and related antibiotics
   7837..8425    +  rep_origin     ori: high-copy-number ColE1/pMB1/pBR322/pUC origin of replication
   8608..8700    +  CDS            lacI (fragment): lac repressor; lacI; The lac repressor binds to the lac operator to inhibit transcription in E. coli. This inhibition can be relieved by adding lactose or isopropyl-β-D-thiogalactopyranoside (IPTG).
   8713..8734    +  protein_bind   CAP binding site: CAP binding activates transcription in the presence of cAMP. E. coli catabolite activator protein
   8749..8779    +  promoter       lac promoter: promoter for the E. coli lac operon
   8787..8803    +  protein_bind   lac operator: The lac repressor binds to the lac operator to inhibit transcription in E. coli. This inhibition can be relieved by adding lactose or isopropyl-β-D-thiogalactopyranoside (IPTG). lac repressor encoded by lacI
   8848..8866    +  promoter       T3 promoter: promoter for bacteriophage T3 RNA polymerase
   8894..9120    +  promoter       RSV promoter: Rous sarcoma virus enhancer/promoter
>Addgene plasmid #163045 | pMOS008: GCaMP6F calcium sensor (cytosolic) | addgene full sequence | sequence record 324182 | Addgene NGS Result
GGGTCTCTCTGGTTAGACCAGATCTGAGCCTGGGAGCTCTCTGGCTAACTAGGGAACCCACTGCTTAAGC
CTCAATAAAGCTTGCCTTGAGTGCTTCAAGTAGTGTGTGCCCGTCTGTTGTGTGACTCTGGTAACTAGAG
ATCCCTCAGACCCTTTTAGTCAGTGTGGAAAATCTCTAGCAGTGGCGCCCGAACAGGGACTTGAAAGCGA
AAGGGAAACCAGAGGAGCTCTCTCGACGCAGGACTCGGCTTGCTGAAGCGCGCACGGCAAGAGGCGAGGG
GCGGCGACTGGTGAGTACGCCAAAAATTTTGACTAGCGGAGGCTAGAAGGAGAGAGATGGGTGCGAGAGC
GTCAGTATTAAGCGGGGGAGAATTAGATCGCGATGGGAAAAAATTCGGTTAAGGCCAGGGGGAAAGAAAA
AATATAAATTAAAACATATAGTATGGGCAAGCAGGGAGCTAGAACGATTCGCAGTTAATCCTGGCCTGTT
AGAAACATCAGAAGGCTGTAGACAAATACTGGGACAGCTACAACCATCCCTTCAGACAGGATCAGAAGAA
CTTAGATCATTATATAATACAGTAGCAACCCTCTATTGTGTGCATCAAAGGATAGAGATAAAAGACACCA
AGGAAGCTTTAGACAAGATAGAGGAAGAGCAAAACAAAAGTAAGACCACCGCACAGCAAGCGGCCGCTGA
TCTTCAGACCTGGAGGAGGAGATATGAGGGACAATTGGAGAAGTGAATTATATAAATATAAAGTAGTAAA
AATTGAACCATTAGGAGTAGCACCCACCAAGGCAAAGAGAAGAGTGGTGCAGAGAGAAAAAAGAGCAGTG
GGAATAGGAGCTTTGTTCCTTGGGTTCTTGGGAGCAGCAGGAAGCACTATGGGCGCAGCGTCAATGACGC
TGACGGTACAGGCCAGACAATTATTGTCTGGTATAGTGCAGCAGCAGAACAATTTGCTGAGGGCTATTGA
GGCGCAACAGCATCTGTTGCAACTCACAGTCTGGGGCATCAAGCAGCTCCAGGCAAGAATCCTGGCTGTG
GAAAGATACCTAAAGGATCAACAGCTCCTGGGGATTTGGGGTTGCTCTGGAAAACTCATTTGCACCACTG
CTGTGCCTTGGAATGCTAGTTGGAGTAATAAATCTCTGGAACAGATTTGGAATCACACGACCTGGATGGA
GTGGGACAGAGAAATTAACAATTACACAAGCTTAATACACTCCTTAATTGAAGAATCGCAAAACCAGCAA
GAAAAGAATGAACAAGAATTATTGGAATTAGATAAATGGGCAAGTTTGTGGAATTGGTTTAACATAACAA
ATTGGCTGTGGTATATAAAATTATTCATAATGATAGTAGGAGGCTTGGTAGGTTTAAGAATAGTTTTTGC
TGTACTTTCTATAGTGAATAGAGTTAGGCAGGGATATTCACCATTATCGTTTCAGACCCACCTCCCAACC
CCGAGGGGACCCTTGCGCCTTTTCCAAGGCAGCCCTGGGTTTGCGCAGGGACGCGGCTGCTCTGGGCGTG
GTTCCGGGAAACGCAGCGGCGCCGACCCTGGGTCTCGCACATTCTTCACGTCCGTTCGCAGCGTCACCCG
GATCTTCGCCGCTACCCTTGTGGGCCCCCCGGCGACGCTTCCTGCTCCGCCCCTAAGTCGGGAAGGTTCC
TTGCGGTTCGCGGCGTGCCGGACGTGACAAACGGAAGCCGCACGTCTCACTAGTACCCTCGCAGACGGAC
AGCGCCAGGGAGCAATGGCAGCGCGCCGACCGCGATGGGCTGTGGCCAATAGCGGCTGCTCAGCAGGGCG
CGCCGAGAGCAGCGGCCGGGAAGGGGCGGTGCGGGAGGCGGGGTGTGGGGCGGTAGTGTGGGCCCTGTTC
CTGCCCGCGCGGTGTTCCGCATTCTGCAAGCCTCCGGAGCGCACGTCGGCAGTCGGCTCCCTCGTTGACC
GAATCACCGACCTCTCTCCCCAGGGGGTACCACCATGGCCAAGCCTTTGTCTCAAGAAGAATCCACCCTC
ATTGAAAGAGCAACGGCTACAATCAACAGCATCCCCATCTCTGAAGACTACAGCGTCGCCAGCGCAGCTC
TCTCTAGCGACGGCCGCATCTTCACTGGTGTCAATGTATATCATTTTACTGGGGGACCTTGTGCAGAACT
CGTGGTGCTGGGCACTGCTGCTGCTGCGGCAGCTGGCAACCTGACTTGTATCGTCGCGATCGGAAATGAG
AACAGGGGCATCTTGAGCCCCTGCGGACGGTGCCGACAGGTGCTTCTCGATCTGCATCCTGGGATCAAAG
CCATAGTGAAGGACAGTGATGGACAGCCGACGGCAGTTGGGATTCGTGAATTGCTGCCCTCTGGTTATGT
GTGGGAGGGCCTGCAGCTGCAGTAGTAAGAATTCTAGATCTTGAGACAAATGGCAGTATTCATCCACAAT
TTTAAAAGAAAAGGGGGGATTGGGGGGTACAGTGCAGGGGAAAGAATAGTAGACATAATAGCAACAGACA
TACAAACTAAAGAATTACAAAAACAAATTACAAAAATTCAAAATTTTCGGGTTTATTACAGGGACAGCAG
AGATCCACTTTGGCGCCGGCTCGAGGGGGCCCGGGGTTATTAATAGTAATCAATTACGGGGTCATTAGTT
CATAGCCCATATATGGAGTTCCGCGTTACATAACTTACGGTAAATGGCCCGCCTGGCTGACCGCCCAACG
ACCCCCGCCCATTGACGTCAATAATGACGTATGTTCCCATAGTAACGCCAATAGGGACTTTCCATTGACG
TCAATGGGTGGAGTATTTACGGTAAACTGCCCACTTGGCAGTACATCAAGTGTATCATATGCCAAGTACG
CCCCCTATTGACGTCAATGACGGTAAATGGCCCGCCTGGCATTATGCCCAGTACATGACCTTATGGGACT
TTCCTACTTGGCAGTACATCTACGTATTAGTCATCGCTATTACCATGGTGATGCGGTTTTGGCAGTACAT
CAATGGGCGTGGATAGCGGTTTGACTCACGGGGATTTCCAAGTCTCCACCCCATTGACGTCAATGGGAGT
TTGTTTTGGCACCAAAATCAACGGGACTTTCCAAAATGTCGTAACAACTCCGCCCCATTGACGCAAATGG
GCGGTAGGCGTGTACGGTGGGAGGTCTATATAAGCAGAGCTCTCTGGCTAACTGTCGGGATCAACAAGTT
TGTACAAAAAAGCAGGCTGATCCGCCACCATGGGTTCTCATCATCATCATCATCATGGTATGGCTAGCAT
GACTGGTGGACAGCAAATGGGTCGGGATCTGTACGACGATGACGATAAGGATCTCGCCACCATGGTCGAC
TCATCACGTCGTAAGTGGAATAAGACAGGTCACGCAGTCAGAGCTATAGGTCGGCTGAGCTCACTCGAGA
ACGTCTATATCAAGGCCGACAAGCAGAAGAACGGCATCAAGGCGAACTTCAAGATCCGCCACAACATCGA
GGACGGCGGCGTGCAGCTCGCCTACCACTACCAGCAGAACACCCCCATCGGCGACGGCCCCGTGCTGCTG
CCCGACAACCACTACCTGAGCGTGCAGTCCAAACTTTCGAAAGACCCCAACGAGAAGCGCGATCACATGG
TCCTGCTGGAGTTCGTGACCGCCGCCGGGATCACTCTCGGCATGGACGAGCTGTACAAGGGCGGTACCGG
AGGGAGCATGGTGAGCAAGGGCGAGGAGCTGTTCACCGGGGTGGTGCCCATCCTGGTCGAGCTGGACGGC
GACGTAAACGGCCACAAGTTCAGCGTGTCCGGCGAGGGTGAGGGCGATGCCACCTACGGCAAGCTGACCC
TGAAGTTCATCTGCACCACCGGCAAGCTGCCCGTGCCCTGGCCCACCCTCGTGACCACCCTGACCTACGG
CGTGCAGTGCTTCAGCCGCTACCCCGACCACATGAAGCAGCACGACTTCTTCAAGTCCGCCATGCCCGAA
GGCTACATCCAGGAGCGCACCATCTTCTTCAAGGACGACGGCAACTACAAGACCCGCGCCGAGGTGAAGT
TCGAGGGCGACACCCTGGTGAACCGCATCGAGCTGAAGGGCATCGACTTCAAGGAGGACGGCAACATCCT
GGGGCACAAGCTGGAGTACAACCTGCCGGACCAACTGACTGAAGAGCAGATCGCAGAATTTAAAGAGGAA
TTCTCCCTATTTGACAAGGACGGGGATGGGACAATAACAACCAAGGAGCTGGGGACGGTGATGCGGTCTC
TGGGGCAGAACCCCACAGAAGCAGAGCTGCAGGACATGATCAATGAAGTAGATGCCGACGGTGACGGCAC
AATCGACTTCCCTGAGTTCCTGACAATGATGGCAAGAAAAATGAAATACAGGGACACGGAAGAAGAAATT
AGAGAAGCGTTCGGTGTGTTTGATAAGGATGGCAATGGCTACATCAGTGCAGCAGAGCTTCGCCACGTGA
TGACAAACCTTGGAGAGAAGTTAACAGATGAAGAGGTTGATGAAATGATCAGGGAAGCAGACATCGATGG
GGATGGTCAGGTAAACTACGAAGAGTTTGTACAAATGATGACAGCGAAGTACAAGTTCTGCTACGAGAAC
GAGGTGTAAGAATTCGACCCAGCTTTCTTGTACAAAGTGGTTGGTAAGCCTATCCCTAACCCTCTCCTCG
GTCTCGATTCTACGTAGTAATGAGCTAGCGCTAACCGGTGGCGCGTTAAGTCGACAATCAACCTCTGGAT
TACAAAATTTGTGAAAGATTGACTGGTATTCTTAACTATGTTGCTCCTTTTACGCTATGTGGATACGCTG
CTTTAATGCCTTTGTATCATGCTATTGCTTCCCGTATGGCTTTCATTTTCTCCTCCTTGTATAAATCCTG
GTTGCTGTCTCTTTATGAGGAGTTGTGGCCCGTTGTCAGGCAACGTGGCGTGGTGTGCACTGTGTTTGCT
GACGCAACCCCCACTGGTTGGGGCATTGCCACCACCTGTCAGCTCCTTTCCGGGACTTTCGCTTTCCCCC
TCCCTATTGCCACGGCGGAACTCATCGCCGCCTGCCTTGCCCGCTGCTGGACAGGGGCTCGGCTGTTGGG
CACTGACAATTCCGTGGTGTTGTCGGGGAAATCATCGTCCTTTCCTTGGCTGCTCGCCTGTGTTGCCACC
TGGATTCTGCGCGGGACGTCCTTCTGCTACGTCCCTTCGGCCCTCAATCCAGCGGACCTTCCTTCCCGCG
GCCTGCTGCCGGCTCTGCGGCCTCTTCCGCGTCTTCGCCTTCGCCCTCAGACGAGTCGGATCTCCCTTTG
GGCCGCCTCCCCGCGTCGACTTTAAGACCAATGACTTACAAGGCAGCTGTAGATCTTAGCCACTTTTTAA
AAGAAAAGGGGGGACTGGAAGGGCTAATTCACTCCCAACGAAGACAAGATCTGCTTTTTGCTTGTACTGG
GTCTCTCTGGTTAGACCAGATCTGAGCCTGGGAGCTCTCTGGCTAACTAGGGAACCCACTGCTTAAGCCT
CAATAAAGCTTGCCTTGAGTGCTTCAAGTAGTGTGTGCCCGTCTGTTGTGTGACTCTGGTAACTAGAGAT
CCCTCAGACCCTTTTAGTCAGTGTGGAAAATCTCTAGCAGTACGTATAGTAGTTCATGTCATCTTATTAT
TCAGTATTTATAACTTGCAAAGAAATGAATATCAGAGAGTGAGAGGAACTTGTTTATTGCAGCTTATAAT
GGTTACAAATAAAGCAATAGCATCACAAATTTCACAAATAAAGCATTTTTTTCACTGCATTCTAGTTGTG
GTTTGTCCAAACTCATCAATGTATCTTATCATGTCTGGCTCTAGCTATCCCGCCCCTAACTCCGCCCATC
CCGCCCCTAACTCCGCCCAGTTCCGCCCATTCTCCGCCCCATGGCTGACTAATTTTTTTTATTTATGCAG
AGGCCGAGGCCGCCTCGGCCTCTGAGCTATTCCAGAAGTAGTGAGGAGGCTTTTTTGGAGGCCTAGGGAC
GTACCCAATTCGCCCTATAGTGAGTCGTATTACGCGCGCTCACTGGCCGTCGTTTTACAACGTCGTGACT
GGGAAAACCCTGGCGTTACCCAACTTAATCGCCTTGCAGCACATCCCCCTTTCGCCAGCTGGCGTAATAG
CGAAGAGGCCCGCACCGATCGCCCTTCCCAACAGTTGCGCAGCCTGAATGGCGAATGGG
[124 nt withheld, positions 6220-6343]
C
[91 nt withheld, positions 6345-6435]
A
[49 nt withheld, positions 6437-6485]
CCTTTGACGTTGGAGTCCACGTTCTTT
[37 nt withheld, positions 6513-6549]
ACCCTATCTCGGTCTATTCTTTTGATTTATAAGGGATTTTGCCGATTTCGGCCTATTGGTTAAAAAATGA
GCTGATTTAACAAAAATTTAACGCGAATTTTAACAAAATATTAACGCTTACAATTTAGGTGGCACTTTTC
GGGGAAATGTGCGCGGAACCCCTATTTGTTTATTTTTCTAAATACATTCAAATATGTATCCGCTCATGAG
ACAATAACCCTGATAAATGCTTCAATAATATTGAAAAAGGAAGAGTATGAGTATTCAACATTTCCGTGTC
GCCCTTATTCCCTTTTTTGCGGCATTTTGCCTTCCTGTTTTTGCTCACCCAGAAACGCTGGTGAAAGTAA
AAGATGCTGAAGATCAGTTGGGTGCACGAGTGGGTTACATCGAACTGGATCTCAACAGCGGTAAGATCCT
TGAGAGTTTTCGCCCCGAAGAACGTTTTCCAATGATGAGCACTTTTAAAGTTCTGCTATGTGGCGCGGTA
TTATCCCGTATTGACGCCGGGCAAGAGCAACTCGGTCGCCGCATACACTATTCTCAGAATGACTTGGTTG
AGTACTCACCAGTCACAGAAAAGCATCTTACGGATGGCATGACAGTAAGAGAATTATGCAGTGCTGCCAT
AACCATGAGTGATAACACTGCGGCCAACTTACTTCTGACAACGATCGGAGGACCGAAGGAGCTAACCGCT
TTTTTGCACAACATGGGGGATCATGTAACTCGCCTTGATCGTTGGGAACCGGAGCTGAATGAAGCCATAC
CAAACGACGAGCGTGACACCACGATGCCTGTAGCAATGGCAACAACGTTGCGCAAACTATTAACTGGCGA
ACTACTTACTCTAGCTTCCCGGCAACAATTAATAGACTGGATGGAGGCGGATAAAGTTGCAGGACCACTT
CTGCGCTCGGCCCTTCCGGCTGGCTGGTTTATTGCTGATAAATCTGGAGCCGGTGAGCGTGGGTCTCGCG
GTATCATTGCAGCACTGGGGCCAGATGGTAAGCCCTCCCGTATCGTAGTTATCTACACGACGGGGAGTCA
GGCAACTATGGATGAACGAAATAGACAGATCGCTGAGATAGGTGCCTCACTGATTAAGCATTGGTAACTG
TCAGACCAAGTTTACTCATATATACTTTAGATTGATTTAAAACTTCATTTTTAATTTAAAAGGATCTAGG
TGAAGATCCTTTTTGATAATCTCATGACCAAAATCCCTTAACGTGAGTTTTCGTTCCACTGAGCGTCAGA
CCCCGTAGAAAAGATCAAAGGATCTTCTTGAGATCCTTTTTTTCTGCGCGTAATCTGCTGCTTGCAAACA
AAAAAACCACCGCTACCAGCGGTGGTTTGTTTGCCGGATCAAGAGCTACCAACTCTTTTTCCGAAGGTAA
CTGGCTTCAGCAGAGCGCAGATACCAAATACTGTTCTTCTAGTGTAGCCGTAGTTAGGCCACCACTTCAA
GAACTCTGTAGCACCGCCTACATACCTCGCTCTGCTAATCCTGTTACCAGTGGCTGCTGCCAGTGGCGAT
AAGTCGTGTCTTACCGGGTTGGACTCAAGACGATAGTTACCGGATAAGGCGCAGCGGTCGGGCTGAACGG
GGGGTTCGTGCACACAGCCCAGCTTGGAGCGAACGACCTACACCGAACTGAGATACCTACAGCGTGAGCT
ATGAGAAAGCGCCACGCTTCCCGAAGGGAGAAAGGCGGACAGGTATCCGGTAAGCGGCAGGGTCGGAACA
GGAGAGCGCACGAGGGAGCTTCCAGGGGGAAACGCCTGGTATCTTTATAGTCCTGTCGGGTTTCGCCACC
TCTGACTTGAGCGTCGATTTTTGTGATGCTCGTCAGGGGGGCGGAGCCTATGGAAAAACGCCAGCAACGC
GGCCTTTTTACGGTTCCTGGCCTTTTGCTGGCCTTTTGCTCACATGTTCTTTCCTGCGTTATCCCCTGAT
TCTGTGGATAACCGTATTACCGCCTTTGAGTGAGCTGATACCGCTCGCCGCAGCCGAACGACCGAGCGCA
GCGAGTCAGTGAGCGAGGAAGCGGAAGAGCGCCCAATACGCAAACCGCCTCTCCCCGCGCGTTGGCCGAT
TCATTAATGCAGCTGGCACGACAGGTTTCCCGACTGGAAAGCGGGCAGTGAGCGCAACGCAATTAATGTG
AGTTAGCTCACTCATTAGGCACCCCAGGCTTTACACTTTATGCTTCCGGCTCGTATGTTGTGTGGAATTG
TGAGCGGATAACAATTTCACACAGGAAACAGCTATGACCATGATTACGCCAAGCGCGCAATTAACCCTCA
CTAAAGGGAACAAAAGCTGGAGCTGCAAGCTTAATGTAGTCTTATGCAATACTCTTGTAGTCTTGCAACA
TGGTAACGATGAGTTAGCAACATGCCTTACAAGGAGAGAAAAAGCACCGTGCATGCCGATTGGTGGAAGT
AAGGTGGTACGATCGTGCCTTATTAGGAAGGCAACAGACGGGTCTGACATGGATTGGACGAACCACTGAA
TTGCCGCATTGCAGAGATATTGTATTTAAGTGCCTAGCTCGATACATAAAC
