>Addgene plasmid #163045 | pMOS008: GCaMP6F calcium sensor (cytosolic) | depositor partial sequence | sequence record 315826 | GCaMP6F
ATGGGTTCTCATCATCATCATCATCATGGTATGGCTAGCATGACTGGTGGACAGCAAATGGGTCGGGATC
TGTACGACGATGACGATAAGGATCTCGCCACCATGGTCGACTCATCACGTCGTAAGTGGAATAAGACAGG
TCACGCAGTCAGAGCTATAGGTCGGCTGAGCTCACTCGAGAACGTCTATATCAAGGCCGACAAGCAGAAG
AACGGCATCAAGGCGAACTTCAAGATCCGCCACAACATCGAGGACGGCGGCGTGCAGCTCGCCTACCACT
ACCAGCAGAACACCCCCATCGGCGACGGCCCCGTGCTGCTGCCCGACAACCACTACCTGAGCGTGCAGTC
CAAACTTTCGAAAGACCCCAACGAGAAGCGCGATCACATGGTCCTGCTGGAGTTCGTGACCGCCGCCGGG
ATCACTCTCGGCATGGACGAGCTGTACAAGGGCGGTACCGGAGGGAGCATGGTGAGCAAGGGCGAGGAGC
TGTTCACCGGGGTGGTGCCCATCCTGGTCGAGCTGGACGGCGACGTAAACGGCCACAAGTTCAGCGTGTC
CGGCGAGGGTGAGGGCGATGCCACCTACGGCAAGCTGACCCTGAAGTTCATCTGCACCACCGGCAAGCTG
CCCGTGCCCTGGCCCACCCTCGTGACCACCCTGACCTACGGCGTGCAGTGCTTCAGCCGCTACCCCGACC
ACATGAAGCAGCACGACTTCTTCAAGTCCGCCATGCCCGAAGGCTACATCCAGGAGCGCACCATCTTCTT
CAAGGACGACGGCAACTACAAGACCCGCGCCGAGGTGAAGTTCGAGGGCGACACCCTGGTGAACCGCATC
GAGCTGAAGGGCATCGACTTCAAGGAGGACGGCAACATCCTGGGGCACAAGCTGGAGTACAACCTGCCGG
ACCAACTGACTGAAGAGCAGATCGCAGAATTTAAAGAGGAATTCTCCCTATTTGACAAGGACGGGGATGG
GACAATAACAACCAAGGAGCTGGGGACGGTGATGCGGTCTCTGGGGCAGAACCCCACAGAAGCAGAGCTG
CAGGACATGATCAATGAAGTAGATGCCGACGGTGACGGCACAATCGACTTCCCTGAGTTCCTGACAATGA
TGGCAAGAAAAATGAAATACAGGGACACGGAAGAAGAAATTAGAGAAGCGTTCGGTGTGTTTGATAAGGA
TGGCAATGGCTACATCAGTGCAGCAGAGCTTCGCCACGTGATGACAAACCTTGGAGAGAAGTTAACAGAT
GAAGAGGTTGATGAAATGATCAGGGAAGCAGACATCGATGGGGATGGTCAGGTAAACTACGAAGAGTTTG
TACAAATGATGACAGCGAAGTACAAGTTCTGCTACGAGAACGAGGTGTAA
